>Addgene plasmid #103091 | pUC19-C7G697 | addgene full sequence | sequence record 201802 | Addgene NGS Result
CACAGCTTGTCTGTAAGCGGATGCCGGGAGCAGACAAGCCCGTCAGGGCGCGTCAGCGGGTGTTGGCGGG
TGTCGGGGCTGGCTTAACTATGCGGCATCAGAGCAGATTGTACTGAGAGTGCACCATATGCGGTGTGAAA
TACCGCACAGATGCGTAAGGAGAAAATACCGCATCAGGCGCCATTCGCCATTCAGGCTGCGCAACTGTTG
GGAAGGGCGATCGGTGCGGGCCTCTTCGCTATTACGCCAGCTGGCGAAAGGGGGATGTGCTGCAAGGCGA
TTAAGTTGGGTAACGCCAGGGTTTTCCCAGTCACGACGTTGTAAAACGACGGCCAGTGTGCTGTCTCATC
ATTTTGGCAAAGAATTCGCGGCCGCCACCATGAGAGAGAATGGATCCGACGAGCGGAGGCGGAATATGGA
CGAGAAAATGGACTACCGGATAGGACTTGATATTGGAATAGCATCTGTGGGGTGGGCCGTGTTGCAGAAT
AACTCCGACGATGAACCGGTAAGAATCGTAGATTTGGGGGTGAGAATTTTCGACACAGCAGAAATCCCAA
AGACCGGCGAATCCCTGGCAGGACCCCGGCGCGCAGCGCGCACCACTCGAAGGAGACTGAGACGCCGAAA
ACATAGACTTGACAGGATCAAATGGCTGTTCGAAAACCAGGGGCTGATCAACATCGACGATTTCCTGAAG
AGATATAACATGGCAGGCCTCCCTGACGTGTATCAGCTGAGGTACGAAGCTCTGGACCGAAAGCTGACCG
ATGAGGAACTGGCCCAAGTCCTTCTGCACATCGCCAAGCATCGGGGGTTTAGGTCCACACGAAAAGCAGA
AACAGCTGCTAAAGAAAATGGCGCAGTGCTGAAGGCCACAGATGAAAACCAGAAACGCATGCAAGAGAAG
GGGTACCGGACTGTGGGAGAAATGATTTATCTCGACGAAGCCTTTCGCACGGGGTGCTCTTGGTCCGAGA
AAGGCTACATCCTTACCCCACGGAACAAAGCGGAGAATTATCAGCATACCATGCTGAGGGCAATGCTCGT
TGAGGAGGTAAAGGAAATCTTCTCCTCTCAGAGGCGATTGGGTAACGAAAAGGCCACAGAAGAGCTCGAA
GAAAAGTACCTCGAAATCATGACCTCACAGAGGTCTTTTGATCTGGGCCCTGGCATGCAGCCTGACGGTA
AGCCCTCACCGTACGCCATGGAAGGGTTCTCAGATAGGGTCGGAAAGTGCACCTTCCTGGGGGACCAGGG
CGAGCTGAGAGGCGCAAAGGGAACATACACTGCTGAATACTTCGTGGCCCTGCAGAAAATTAACCACACC
AAACTCGTTAACCAGGACGGAGAGACAAGAAATTTTACTGAGGAGGAACGGCGGGCGCTCACTTTGCTTC
TCTTTACTCAAAAGGAAGTGAAATATGCCGCGGTGCGGAAGAAGCTGGGTCTGCCCGAAGACATCCTCTT
TTACAATCTCAACTATAAGAAGGCCGCCACTAAAGAAGAGCAGCAGAAAGAGAACCAAAATACAGAAAAG
GCTAAGTTCATCGGAATGCCCTATTATCATGATTATAAGAAATGCCTGGAGGAGCGGGTAAAGTACCTGA
CAGAGAATGAAGTGCGCGACCTGTTTGATGAGATCGGGATGATCCTGACCTGCTACAAGAATGATGACTC
CCGGACTGAACGACTTGCTAAGCTGGGTTTGGTGCCTATCGAGATGGAGGGATTGCTGGCCTATACCCCA
ACGAAATTTCAACACCTGTCTATGAAGGCGATGAGAAACATTATTCCATTTCTCGAGAAGGGTATGACCT
ACGACAAGGCCTGTGAAGAGGCCGGATACGATTTCAAGGCAGATAGCAAAGGAACTAAACAAAAGCTCCT
GACTGGGGAAAACGTAAATCAGACCATCAATGAGATCACTAACCCCGTGGTCAAGAGGTCCGTGTCTCAG
ACTGTGAAGGTGATCAACGCCATTATTCGGACATATGGGTCCCCGCAAGCCATTAACATAGAGCTGGCGC
GGGAGATGTCTAAGACTTTTGAGGAGAGGAGAAAGATCAAGGGTGATATGGAGAAAAGGCAGAAGAACAA
CGAGGACGTGAAGAAACAGATTCAGGAACTGGGGAAGCTGTCTCCAACCGGACAGGACATTCTGAAGTAC
CGGCTCTGGCAAGAACAGCAGGGCATCTGTATGTATAGCGGAAAGACCATCCCCTTGGAAGAGCTCTTTA
AGCCAGGATATGACATTGATCACATCCTGCCTTACTCCATTACCTTCGACGACTCATTCCGCAACAAGGT
ACTCGTGACAAGCCAGGAGAACAGGCAAAAAGGGAACAGGACACCATATGAATACATGGGGAATGACGAA
CAGCGCTGGAATGAGTTTGAAACCAGGGTTAAGACTACCATTAGAGACTACAAGAAGCAGCAAAAGCTGC
TGAAGAAGCATTTTAGCGAGGAGGAAAGGTCCGAATTCAAGGAGCGGAACCTTACAGACACAAAGTACAT
TACCACCGTGATCTATAATATGATCAGACAAAATCTGGAAATGGCTCCCCTCAACCGCCCTGAAAAGAAG
AAGCAGGTTCGCGCCGTTAATGGAGCCATCACAGCTTACCTGAGGAAAAGATGGGGGCTGCCACAAAAGA
ATCGGGAAACAGATACACATCACGCTATGGATGCAGTGGTTATCGCCTGCTGTACGGATGGTATGATCCA
GAAGATTAGCCGCTACACTAAGGTACGAGAGAGGTGCTACAGTAAAGGGACTGAGTTTGTGGACGCAGAA
ACCGGTGAAATTTTCCGGCCAGAGGATTATTCTAGGGCAGAGTGGGATGAAATATTCGGAGTGCATATCC
CAAAGCCATGGGAAACTTTTAGAGCCGAACTTGACGTCAGAATGGGAGACGACCCCAAGGGTTTCCTGGA
TACACATAGTGACGTTGCCCTGGAGCTCGACTACCCAGAGTATATTTATGAGAACCTGCGACCTATCTTC
GTGTCCAGAATGCCGAATCACAAGGTGACCGGGGCAGCCCATGCAGATACCATCAGAAGCCCGCGGCACT
TTAAGGATGAGGGGATAGTTCTGACCAAGACTGCTCTGACAGACCTGAAGTTGGATAAAGACGGTGAAAT
TGATGGGTATTACAACCCGCAGTCTGACCTCCTGCTTTATGAGGCCTTGAAGAAGCAACTTCTCCTGTAT
GGTAATGACGCCAAGAAGGCTTTCGCCCAGGACTTCCACAAGCCGAAAGCGGACGGCACAGAGGGGCCTG
TCGTCCGGAAAGTAAAGATCCAGAAGAAGCAGACTATGGGGGTTTTCGTTGATAGTGGCAACGGGATCGC
AGAGAATGGCGGAATGGTTAGAATCGATGTGTTTCGAGTGAACGGCAAGTACTACTTCGTGCCCGTGTAC
ACCGCCGACGTGGTGAAGAAAGTACTGCCCAATCGCGCCTCCACGGCTCACAAGCCTTATGGAGAGTGGA
AAGTGATGGAGGATAAAGATTTCCTGTTTTCTCTGTACTCCCGGGACTTGATACACATTAAATCAAAGAA
GGACATACCCATTAAGATGGTGAATGGCGGGATGGAAGGGATCAAGGAGACTTACGCGTACTATATAGGA
GCAGATATCAGCGCAGCGAACATCCAAGGCATCGCCCACGACTCACGGTACAAATTCCGGGGGTTGGGGA
TCCAGAGCCTCGATGTCCTGGAAAAGTGCCAGATCGACGTGTTGGGCCACGTCAGTGTGGTGCGGTCCGA
GAAACGCATGGGGTTCAGCAGCAGGGCTGACCCCAAGAAGAAGAGGAAGGTGAGGTCCATGGTCATAGCT
GTTTCCTGTGTGAAATTGTTATCCGCTCACAATTCCACACAACATACGAGCCGGAAGCATAAAGTGTAAA
GCCTGGGGTGCCTAATGAGTGAGCTAACTCACATTAATTGCGTTGCGCTCACTGCCCGCTTTCCAGTCGG
GAAACCTGTCGTGCCAGCTGCATTAATGAATCGGCCAACGCGCGGGGAGAGGCGGTTTGCGTATTGGGCG
CTCTTCCGCTTCCTCGCTCACTGACTCGCTGCGCTCGGTCGTTCGGCTGCGTCTTCCGCTTCCTCGCTCA
CTGACTCGCTGCGCTCGGTCGTTCGGCTGCGGCGAGCGGTATCAGCTCACTCAAAGGCGGTAATACGGTT
ATCCACAGAATCAGGGGATAACGCAGGAAAGAACATGTGAGCAAAAGGCCAGCAAAAGGCCAGGAACCGT
AAAAAGGCCGCGTTGCTGGCGTTTTTCCATAGGCTCCGCCCCCCTGACGAGCATCACAAAAATCGACGCT
CAAGTCAGAGGTGGCGAAACCCGACAGGACTATAAAGATACCAGGCGTTTCCCCCTGGAAGCTCCCTCGT
GCGCTCTCCTGTTCCGACCCTGCCGCTTACCGGATACCTGTCCGCCTTTCTCCCTTCGGGAAGCGTGGCG
CTTTCTCATAGCTCACGCTGTAGGTATCTCAGTTCGGTGTAGGTCGTTCGCTCCAAGCTGGGCTGTGTGC
ACGAACCCCCCGTTCAGCCCGACCGCTGCGCCTTATCCGGTAACTATCGTCTTGAGTCCAACCCGGTAAG
ACACGACTTATCGCCACTGGCAGCAGCCACTGGTAACAGGATTAGCAGAGCGAGGTATGTAGGCGGTGCT
ACAGAGTTCTTGAAGTGGTGGCCTAACTACGGCTACACTAGAAGAACAGTATTTGGTATCTGCGCTCTGC
TGAAGCCAGTTACCTTCGGAAAAAGAGTTGGTAGCTCTTGATCCGGCAAACAAACCACCGCTGGTAGCGG
TGGTTTTTTTGTTTGCAAGCAGCAGATTACGCGCAGAAAAAAAGGATCTCAAGAAGATCCTTTGATCTTT
TCTACGGGGTCTGACGCTCAGTGGAACGAAAACTCACGTTAAGGGATTTTGGTCATGAGATTATCAAAAA
GGATCTTCACCTAGATCCTTTTAAATTAAAAATGAAGTTTTAAATCAATCTAAAGTATATATGAGTAAAC
TTGGTCTGACAGTTACCAATGCTTAATCAGTGAGGCACCTATCTCAGCGATCTGTCTATTTCGTTCATCC
ATAGTTGCCTGACTCCCCGTCGTGTAGATAACTACGATACGGGAGGGCTTACCATCTGGCCCCAGTGCTG
CAATGATACCGCGAGACCCACGCTCACCGGCTCCAGATTTATCAGCAATAAACCAGCCAGCCGGAAGGGC
CGAGCGCAGAAGTGGTCCTGCAACTTTATCCGCCTCCATCCAGTCTATTAATTGTTGCCGGGAAGCTAGA
GTAAGTAGTTCGCCAGTTAATAGTTTGCGCAACGTTGTTGCCATTGCTACAGGCATCGTGGTGTCACGCT
CGTCGTTTGGTATGGCTTCATTCAGCTCCGGTTCCCAACGATCAAGGCGAGTTACATGATCCCCCATGTT
GTGCAAAAAAGTGGTTAGCTCCTTCGGTCCTCCGATCGTTGTCAGAAGTAAGTTGGCCGCAGTGTTATCA
CTCATGGTTATGGCAGCACTGCATAATTCTCTTACTGTCATGCCATCCGTAAGATGCTTTTCTGTGACTG
GTGAGTACTCAACCAAGTCATTCTGAGAATAGTGTATGCGGCGACCGAGTTGCTCTTGCCCGGCGTCAAT
ACGGGATAATACCGCGCCACATAGCAGAACTTTAAAAGTGCTCATCATTGGAAAACGTTCTTCGGGGCGA
AAACTCTCAAGGATCTTACCGCTGTTGAGATCCAGTTCGATGTAACCCACTCGTGCACCCAACTGATCTT
CAGCATCTTTTACTTTCACCAGCGTTTCTGGGTGAGCAAAAACAGGAAGGCAAAATGCCGCAAAAAAGGG
AATAAGGGCGACACGGAAATGTTGAATACTCATACTCTTCCTTTTTCAATATTATTGAAGCATTTATCAG
GGTTATTGTCTCATGAGCGGATACATATTTGAATGTATTTAGAAAAATAAACAAATAGGGGTTCCGCGCA
CATTTCCCCGAAAAGTGCCACCTGACGTCTAAGAAACCATTATTATCATGACATTAACCTATAAAAATAG
GCGTATCACGAGGCCCTTTCGTCTCGCGCGTTTCGGTGATGACGGTGAAAACCTCTGACACATGCAGCTC
CCGGAGACGGT
Features (pLannotate 1.2.2; 11 found; start..end, strand, type, name):
     79..178     +  misc_feature   bom (fragment): basis of mobility region from pBR322
    184..338     -  CDS            lacZα (fragment): LacZα fragment of β-galactosidase; lacZ fragment
   3866..3882    -  protein_bind   lac operator: The lac repressor binds to the lac operator to inhibit transcription in E. coli. This inhibition can be relieved by adding lactose or isopropyl-β-D-thiogalactopyranoside (IPTG). lac repressor encoded by lacI
   3890..3920    -  promoter       lac promoter: promoter for the E. coli lac operon
   3935..3956    -  protein_bind   CAP binding site: CAP binding activates transcription in the presence of cAMP. E. coli catabolite activator protein
   3969..4061    -  CDS            lacI (fragment): lac repressor; lacI; The lac repressor binds to the lac operator to inhibit transcription in E. coli. This inhibition can be relieved by adding lactose or isopropyl-β-D-thiogalactopyranoside (IPTG).
   4063..4111    -  rep_origin     RSF ori (fragment): Plasmids containing the RSF 1030 origin of replication can be propagated in E. coli cells that contain additional plasmids with compatible origins.
   4294..4882    -  rep_origin     ori: high-copy-number ColE1/pMB1/pBR322/pUC origin of replication
   5053..5913    -  CDS            AmpR: β-lactamase; bla; confers resistance to ampicillin, carbenicillin, and related antibiotics
   5914..6018    -  promoter       AmpR promoter: bla
   6113..6148    +  CDS            rop (fragment): Rop protein, which maintains plasmids at low copy number; rop
