[The description below was written by a language model from this plasmid's Addgene catalogue record and pLannotate feature annotations shown in this document.]
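Description:
pUC19-C7G697 is a bacterial cloning plasmid that stores a synthetic, human codon-optimized Cas9 coding sequence, designated C7G697, derived from the Cas9 gene of Roseburia intestinalis L1-82. The backbone is the standard high-copy pUC19 vector, propagated in E. coli through the ColE1/pMB1-type pUC origin and selected with ampicillin through the β-lactamase gene (AmpR) and its own promoter. The insert of about 3.4 kb was introduced by Gibson assembly, and the full sequenced plasmid is 6,171 nt.

The automated feature table annotates only backbone elements. A lacZα fragment lies on one side, and the lac operator, lac promoter and CAP binding site lie on the other, leaving a gap of roughly 3.5 kb with no annotation. This gap matches the expected size and position of the Cas9 insert, placed within the lacZα/multiple cloning site region, although the annotation tool did not recognize the open reading frame. Short fragments labelled bom, lacI, RSF ori and rop are most likely partial matches to ordinary pUC-derived backbone sequence rather than functional elements.

No mammalian promoter, polyadenylation signal, nuclear localization signal, epitope tag or guide RNA cassette is recorded, so the plasmid is not an expression vector for human cells. As the stated purpose indicates, it is a gene template: a sequence-verified source of the codon-optimized Cas9 ortholog that can be amplified or subcloned into expression vectors. It comes from work on high-throughput construction of multiple cas9 gene variants by assembling tiled, sequence-verified oligonucleotides.
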