Addgene plasmid #103091: pUC19-C7G697
Purpose: Cas9 coding gene template with optimized sequence for human codon usage
Depositing lab: Duhee Bang. Depositing organization: Yonsei University. Publication: High-throughput construction of multiple cas9 gene variants via assembly of high-depth tiled and sequence-verified oligonucleotides. Cho N, Seo HN, Ryu T, Kwon E, Huh S, Noh J, Yeom H, Hwang B, Ha H, Lee JH, Kwon S, Bang D. Nucleic Acids Res. 2018 May 18;46(9):e55. doi: 10.1093/nar/gky112. PubMed 29529247.
Backbone
  Vector backbone: pUC19
  Backbone manufacturer: NEB(New England Biolabs)
  Vector type: CRISPR ; Cloning vector
Growth in bacteria
  Bacterial resistance: Ampicillin, 100 μg/mL
  Growth temperature: 37°C
  Growth strain: DH5alpha
  Copy number: High Copy
Gene/Insert
  Gene/Insert name: C7G697(Cas9 coding gene from Roseburia intestinalis L1-82)
  Insert size (bp): 3422
  Mutation: human codon-optimized
  Cloning method: Gibson Cloning
  Sequencing primers: 5′ gctgcaaggcgattaagttg; 3′ cggctcgtatgttgtgtgg
Terms and licenses: Academic/Nonprofit Terms; Industry Terms: Not Available to Industry
How to cite: pUC19-C7G697 was a gift from Duhee Bang (Addgene plasmid # 103091 ; http://n2t.net/addgene:103091 ; RRID:Addgene_103091)
