>Addgene plasmid #103091 | pUC19-C7G697 | depositor partial sequence | sequence record 195219 | C7G697
ATGAGAGAGAATGGATCCGACGAGCGGAGGCGGAATATGGACGAGAAAATGGACTACCGGATAGGACTTG
ATATTGGAATAGCATCTGTGGGGTGGGCCGTGTTGCAGAATAACTCCGACGATGAACCGGTAAGAATCGT
AGATTTGGGGGTGAGAATTTTCGACACAGCAGAAATCCCAAAGACCGGCGAATCCCTGGCAGGACCCCGG
CGCGCAGCGCGCACCACTCGAAGGAGACTGAGACGCCGAAAACATAGACTTGACAGGATCAAATGGCTGT
TCGAAAACCAGGGGCTGATCAACATCGACGATTTCCTGAAGAGATATAACATGGCAGGCCTCCCTGACGT
GTATCAGCTGAGGTACGAAGCTCTGGACCGAAAGCTGACCGATGAGGAACTGGCCCAAGTCCTTCTGCAC
ATCGCCAAGCATCGGGGGTTTAGGTCCACACGAAAAGCAGAAACAGCTGCTAAAGAAAATGGCGCAGTGC
TGAAGGCCACAGATGAAAACCAGAAACGCATGCAAGAGAAGGGGTACCGGACTGTGGGAGAAATGATTTA
TCTCGACGAAGCCTTTCGCACGGGGTGCTCTTGGTCCGAGAAAGGCTACATCCTTACCCCACGGAACAAA
GCGGAGAATTATCAGCATACCATGCTGAGGGCAATGCTCGTTGAGGAGGTAAAGGAAATCTTCTCCTCTC
AGAGGCGATTGGGTAACGAAAAGGCCACAGAAGAGCTCGAAGAAAAGTACCTCGAAATCATGACCTCACA
GAGGTCTTTTGATCTGGGCCCTGGCATGCAGCCTGACGGTAAGCCCTCACCGTACGCCATGGAAGGGTTC
TCAGATAGGGTCGGAAAGTGCACCTTCCTGGGGGACCAGGGCGAGCTGAGAGGCGCAAAGGGAACATACA
CTGCTGAATACTTCGTGGCCCTGCAGAAAATTAACCACACCAAACTCGTTAACCAGGACGGAGAGACAAG
AAATTTTACTGAGGAGGAACGGCGGGCGCTCACTTTGCTTCTCTTTACTCAAAAGGAAGTGAAATATGCC
GCGGTGCGGAAGAAGCTGGGTCTGCCCGAAGACATCCTCTTTTACAATCTCAACTATAAGAAGGCCGCCA
CTAAAGAAGAGCAGCAGAAAGAGAACCAAAATACAGAAAAGGCTAAGTTCATCGGAATGCCCTATTATCA
TGATTATAAGAAATGCCTGGAGGAGCGGGTAAAGTACCTGACAGAGAATGAAGTGCGCGACCTGTTTGAT
GAGATCGGGATGATCCTGACCTGCTACAAGAATGATGACTCCCGGACTGAACGACTTGCTAAGCTGGGTT
TGGTGCCTATCGAGATGGAGGGATTGCTGGCCTATACCCCAACGAAATTTCAACACCTGTCTATGAAGGC
GATGAGAAACATTATTCCATTTCTCGAGAAGGGTATGACCTACGACAAGGCCTGTGAAGAGGCCGGATAC
GATTTCAAGGCAGATAGCAAAGGAACTAAACAAAAGCTCCTGACTGGGGAAAACGTAAATCAGACCATCA
ATGAGATCACTAACCCCGTGGTCAAGAGGTCCGTGTCTCAGACTGTGAAGGTGATCAACGCCATTATTCG
GACATATGGGTCCCCGCAAGCCATTAACATAGAGCTGGCGCGGGAGATGTCTAAGACTTTTGAGGAGAGG
AGAAAGATCAAGGGTGATATGGAGAAAAGGCAGAAGAACAACGAGGACGTGAAGAAACAGATTCAGGAAC
TGGGGAAGCTGTCTCCAACCGGACAGGACATTCTGAAGTACCGGCTCTGGCAAGAACAGCAGGGCATCTG
TATGTATAGCGGAAAGACCATCCCCTTGGAAGAGCTCTTTAAGCCAGGATATGACATTGATCACATCCTG
CCTTACTCCATTACCTTCGACGACTCATTCCGCAACAAGGTACTCGTGACAAGCCAGGAGAACAGGCAAA
AAGGGAACAGGACACCATATGAATACATGGGGAATGACGAACAGCGCTGGAATGAGTTTGAAACCAGGGT
TAAGACTACCATTAGAGACTACAAGAAGCAGCAAAAGCTGCTGAAGAAGCATTTTAGCGAGGAGGAAAGG
TCCGAATTCAAGGAGCGGAACCTTACAGACACAAAGTACATTACCACCGTGATCTATAATATGATCAGAC
AAAATCTGGAAATGGCTCCCCTCAACCGCCCTGAAAAGAAGAAGCAGGTTCGCGCCGTTAATGGAGCCAT
CACAGCTTACCTGAGGAAAAGATGGGGGCTGCCACAAAAGAATCGGGAAACAGATACACATCACGCTATG
GATGCAGTGGTTATCGCCTGCTGTACGGATGGTATGATCCAGAAGATTAGCCGCTACACTAAGGTACGAG
AGAGGTGCTACAGTAAAGGGACTGAGTTTGTGGACGCAGAAACCGGTGAAATTTTCCGGCCAGAGGATTA
TTCTAGGGCAGAGTGGGATGAAATATTCGGAGTGCATATCCCAAAGCCATGGGAAACTTTTAGAGCCGAA
CTTGACGTCAGAATGGGAGACGACCCCAAGGGTTTCCTGGATACACATAGTGACGTTGCCCTGGAGCTCG
ACTACCCAGAGTATATTTATGAGAACCTGCGACCTATCTTCGTGTCCAGAATGCCGAATCACAAGGTGAC
CGGGGCAGCCCATGCAGATACCATCAGAAGCCCGCGGCACTTTAAGGATGAGGGGATAGTTCTGACCAAG
ACTGCTCTGACAGACCTGAAGTTGGATAAAGACGGTGAAATTGATGGGTATTACAACCCGCAGTCTGACC
TCCTGCTTTATGAGGCCTTGAAGAAGCAACTTCTCCTGTATGGTAATGACGCCAAGAAGGCTTTCGCCCA
GGACTTCCACAAGCCGAAAGCGGACGGCACAGAGGGGCCTGTCGTCCGGAAAGTAAAGATCCAGAAGAAG
CAGACTATGGGGGTTTTCGTTGATAGTGGCAACGGGATCGCAGAGAATGGCGGAATGGTTAGAATCGATG
TGTTTCGAGTGAACGGCAAGTACTACTTCGTGCCCGTGTACACCGCCGACGTGGTGAAGAAAGTACTGCC
CAATCGCGCCTCCACGGCTCACAAGCCTTATGGAGAGTGGAAAGTGATGGAGGATAAAGATTTCCTGTTT
TCTCTGTACTCCCGGGACTTGATACACATTAAATCAAAGAAGGACATACCCATTAAGATGGTGAATGGCG
GGATGGAAGGGATCAAGGAGACTTACGCGTACTATATAGGAGCAGATATCAGCGCAGCGAACATCCAAGG
CATCGCCCACGACTCACGGTACAAATTCCGGGGGTTGGGGATCCAGAGCCTCGATGTCCTGGAAAAGTGC
CAGATCGACGTGTTGGGCCACGTCAGTGTGGTGCGGTCCGAGAAACGCATGGGGTTCAGC
